>Addgene plasmid #158736 | pK7WG2-mitoTAL1-orf125 | depositor full sequence | sequence record 306346 | pK7WG2-mitoTAL1-orf125 sequence 16979 bps
GGCCCTCTAGAGGATCCCCGGGTACCCTCGAATTATCATACATGAGAATTAAGGGAGTCACGTTATGACC
CCCGCCGATGACGCGGGACAAGCCGTTTTACGTTTGGAACTGACAGAACCGCAACGTTGAAGGAGCCACT
CAGCCGCGGGTTTCTGGAGTTTAATGAGCTAAGCACATACGTCAGAAACCATTATTGCGCGTTCAAAAGT
CGCCTAAGGTCACTATCAGCTAGCAAATATTTCTTGTCAAAAATGCTCCACTGACGTTCCATAAATTCCC
CTCGGTATCCAATTAGAGTCTCATATTCACTCTCAACTCGATCGAGGCATGATTGAACAAGATGGATTGC
ACGCAGGTTCTCCGGCCGCTTGGGTGGAGAGGCTATTCGGCTATGACTGGGCACAACAGACAATCGGCTG
CTCTGATGCCGCCGTGTTCCGGCTGTCAGCGCAGGGGCGCCCGGTTCTTTTTGTCAAGACCGACCTGTCC
GGTGCCCTGAATGAACTCCAAGACGAGGCAGCGCGGCTATCGTGGCTGGCCACGACGGGCGTTCCTTGCG
CAGCTGTGCTCGACGTTGTCACTGAAGCGGGAAGGGACTGGCTGCTATTGGGCGAAGTGCCGGGGCAGGA
TCTCCTGTCATCTCACCTTGCTCCTGCCGAGAAAGTATCCATCATGGCTGATGCAATGCGGCGGCTGCAT
ACGCTTGATCCGGCTACCTGCCCATTCGACCACCAAGCGAAACATCGCATCGAGCGAGCACGTACTCGGA
TGGAAGCCGGTCTTGTCGATCAGGATGATCTGGACGAAGAGCATCAGGGGCTCGCGCCAGCCGAACTGTT
CGCCAGGCTCAAGGCGCGGATGCCCGACGGCGAGGATCTCGTCGTGACCCACGGCGATGCCTGCTTGCCG
AATATCATGGTGGAAAATGGCCGCTTTTCTGGATTCATCGACTGTGGCCGGCTGGGTGTGGCGGACCGCT
ATCAGGACATAGCGTTGGCTACCCGTGATATTGCTGAAGAGCTTGGCGGCGAATGGGCTGACCGCTTCCT
CGTGCTTTACGGTATCGCCGCTCCCGATTCGCAGCGCATCGCCTTCTATCGCCTTCTTGACGAGTTCTTC
TGAGCGGGACTCTGGGGTTCGGACTCTAGCTAGAGTCAAGCAGATCGTTCAAACATTTGGCAATAAAGTT
TCTTAAGATTGAATCCTGTTGCCGGTCTTGCGATGATTATCATATAATTTCTGTTGAATTACGTTAAGCA
TGTAATAATTAACATGTAATGCATGACGTTATTTATGAGATGGGTTTTTATGATTAGAGTCCCGCAATTA
TACATTTAATACGCGATAGAAAACAAAATATAGCGCGCAAACTAGGATAAATTATCGCGCGCGGTGTCAT
CTATGTTACTAGATCGACCGGCATGCAAGCTGATAATTCAATTCGGCGTTAATTCAGTACATTAAAAACG
TCCGCAATGTGTTATTAAGTTGTCTAAGCGTCAATTTGTTTACACCACAATATATCCTGCCACCAGCCAG
CCAACAGCTCCCCGACCGGCAGCTCGGCACAAAATCACCACTCGATACAGGCAGCCCATCAGTCCGGGAC
GGCGTCAGCGGGAGAGCCGTTGTAAGGCGGCAGACTTTGCTCATGTTACCGATGCTATTCGGAAGAACGG
CAACTAAGCTGCCGGGTTTGAAACACGGATGATCTCGCGGAGGGTAGCATGTTGATTGTAACGATGACAG
AGCGTTGCTGCCTGTGATCAATTCGGGCACGAACCCAGTGGACATAAGCCTCGTTCGGTTCGTAAGCTGT
AATGCAAGTAGCGTAACTGCCGTCACGCAACTGGTCCAGAACCTTGACCGAACGCAGCGGTGGTAACGGC
GCAGTGGCGGTTTTCATGGCTTCTTGTTATGACATGTTTTTTTGGGGTACAGTCTATGCCTCGGGCATCC
AAGCAGCAAGCGCGTTACGCCGTGGGTCGATGTTTGATGTTATGGAGCAGCAACGATGTTACGCAGCAGG
GCAGTCGCCCTAAAACAAAGTTAAACATCATGGGGGAAGCGGTGATCGCCGAAGTATCGACTCAACTATC
AGAGGTAGTTGGCGTCATCGAGCGCCATCTCGAACCGACGTTGCTGGCCGTACATTTGTACGGCTCCGCA
GTGGATGGCGGCCTGAAGCCACACAGTGATATTGATTTGCTGGTTACGGTGACCGTAAGGCTTGATGAAA
CAACGCGGCGAGCTTTGATCAACGACCTTTTGGAAACTTCGGCTTCCCCTGGAGAGAGCGAGATTCTCCG
CGCTGTAGAAGTCACCATTGTTGTGCACGACGACATCATTCCGTGGCGTTATCCAGCTAAGCGCGAACTG
CAATTTGGAGAATGGCAGCGCAATGACATTCTTGCAGGTATCTTCGAGCCAGCCACGATCGACATTGATC
TGGCTATCTTGCTGACAAAAGCAAGAGAACATAGCGTTGCCTTGGTAGGTCCAGCGGCGGAGGAACTCTT
TGATCCGGTTCCTGAACAGGATCTATTTGAGGCGCTAAATGAAACCTTAACGCTATGGAACTCGCCGCCC
GACTGGGCTGGCGATGAGCGAAATGTAGTGCTTACGTTGTCCCGCATTTGGTACAGCGCAGTAACCGGCA
AAATCGCGCCGAAGGATGTCGCTGCCGACTGGGCAATGGAGCGCCTGCCGGCCCAGTATCAGCCCGTCAT
ACTTGAAGCTAGACAGGCTTATCTTGGACAAGAAGAAGATCGCTTGGCCTCGCGCGCAGATCAGTTGGAA
GAATTTGTCCACTACGTGAAAGGCGAGATCACCAAGGTAGTCGGCAAATAATGTCTAGCTAGAAATTCGT
TCAAGCCGACGCCGCTTCGCCGGCGTTAACTCAAGCGATTAGATGCACTAAGCACATAATTGCTCACAGC
CAAACTATCAGGTCAAGTCTGCTTTTATTATTTTTAAGCGTGCATAATAAGCCCTACACAAATTGGGAGA
TATATCATGCATGACCAAAATCCCTTAACGTGAGTTTTCGTTCCACTGAGCGTCAGACCCCGTAGAAAAG
ATCAAAGGATCTTCTTGAGATCCTTTTTTTCTGCGCGTAATCTGCTGCTTGCAAACAAAAAAACCACCGC
TACCAGCGGTGGTTTGTTTGCCGGATCAAGAGCTACCAACTCTTTTTCCGAAGGTAACTGGCTTCAGCAG
AGCGCAGATACCAAATACTGTCCTTCTAGTGTAGCCGTAGTTAGGCCACCACTTCAAGAACTCTGTAGCA
CCGCCTACATACCTCGCTCTGCTAATCCTGTTACCAGTGGCTGCTGCCAGTGGCGATAAGTCGTGTCTTA
CCGGGTTGGACTCAAGACGATAGTTACCGGATAAGGCGCAGCGGTCGGGCTGAACGGGGGGTTCGTGCAC
ACAGCCCAGCTTGGAGCGAACGACCTACACCGAACTGAGATACCTACAGCGTGAGCTATGAGAAAGCGCC
ACGCTTCCCGAAGGGAGAAAGGCGGACAGGTATCCGGTAAGCGGCAGGGTCGGAACAGGAGAGCGCACGA
GGGAGCTTCCAGGGGGAAACGCCTGGTATCTTTATAGTCCTGTCGGGTTTCGCCACCTCTGACTTGAGCG
TCGATTTTTGTGATGCTCGTCAGGGGGGCGGAGCCTATGGAAAAACGCCAGCAACGCGGCCTTTTTACGG
TTCCTGGCCTTTTGCTGGCCTTTTGCTCACATGTTCTTTCCTGCGTTATCCCCTGATTCTGTGGATAACC
GTATTACCGCCTTTGAGTGAGCTGATACCGCTCGCCGCAGCCGAACGACCGAGCGCAGCGAGTCAGTGAG
CGAGGAAGCGGAAGAGCGCCTGATGCGGTATTTTCTCCTTACGCATCTGTGCGGTATTTCACACCGCATA
TGGTGCACTCTCAGTACAATCTGCTCTGATGCCGCATAGTTAAGCCAGTATACACTCCGCTATCGCTACG
TGACTGGGTCATGGCTGCGCCCCGACACCCGCCAACACCCGCTGACGCGCCCTGACGGGCTTGTCTGCTC
CCGGCATCCGCTTACAGACAAGCTGTGACCGTCTCCGGGAGCTGCATGTGTCAGAGGTTTTCACCGTCAT
CACCGAAACGCGCGAGGCAGGGTGCCTTGATGTGGGCGCCGGCGGTCGAGTGGCGACGGCGCGGCTTGTC
CGCGCCCTGGTAGATTGCCTGGCCGTAGGCCAGCCATTTTTGAGCGGCCAGCGGCCGCGATAGGCCGACG
CGAAGCGGCGGGGCGTAGGGAGCGCAGCGACCGAAGGGTAGGCGCTTTTTGCAGCTCTTCGGCTGTGCGC
TGGCCAGACAGTTATGCACAGGCCAGGCGGGTTTTAAGAGTTTTAATAAGTTTTAAAGAGTTTTAGGCGG
AAAAATCGCCTTTTTTCTCTTTTATATCAGTCACTTACATGTGTGACCGGTTCCCAATGTACGGCTTTGG
GTTCCCAATGTACGGGTTCCGGTTCCCAATGTACGGCTTTGGGTTCCCAATGTACGTGCTATCCACAGGA
AAGAGACCTTTTCGACCTTTTTCCCCTGCTAGGGCAATTTGCCCTAGCATCTGCTCCGTACATTAGGAAC
CGGCGGATGCTTCGCCCTCGATCAGGTTGCGGTAGCGCATGACTAGGATCGGGCCAGCCTGCCCCGCCTC
CTCCTTCAAATCGTACTCCGGCAGGTCATTTGACCCGATCAGCTTGCGCACGGTGAAACAGAACTTCTTG
AACTCTCCGGCGCTGCCACTGCGTTCGTAGATCGTCTTGAACAACCATCTGGCTTCTGCCTTGCCTGCGG
CGCGGCGTGCCAGGCGGTAGAGAAAACGGCCGATGCCGGGATCGATCAAAAAGTAATCGGGGTGAACCGT
CAGCACGTCCGGGTTCTTGCCTTCTGTGATCTCGCGGTACATCCAATCAGCTAGCTCGATCTCGATGTAC
TCCGGCCGCCCGGTTTCGCTCTTTACGATCTTGTAGCGGCTAATCAAGGCTTCACCCTCGGATACCGTCA
CCAGGCGGCCGTTCTTGGCCTTCTTCGTACGCTGCATGGCAACGTGCGTGGTGTTTAACCGAATGCAGGT
TTCTACCAGGTCGTCTTTCTGCTTTCCGCCATCGGCTCGCCGGCAGAACTTGAGTACGTCCGCAACGTGT
GGACGGAACACGCGGCCGGGCTTGTCTCCCTTCCCTTCCCGGTATCGGTTCATGGATTCGGTTAGATGGG
AAACCGCCATCAGTACCAGGTCGTAATCCCACACACTGGCCATGCCGGCCGGCCCTGCGGAAACCTCTAC
GTGCCCGTCTGGAAGCTCGTAGCGGATCACCTCGCCAGCTCGTCGGTCACGCTTCGACAGACGGAAAACG
GCCACGTCCATGATGCTGCGACTATCGCGGGTGCCCACGTCATAGAGCATCGGAACGAAAAAATCTGGTT
GCTCGTCGCCCTTGGGCGGCTTCCTAATCGACGGCGCACCGGCTGCCGGCGGTTGCCGGGATTCTTTGCG
GATTCGATCAGCGGCCGCTTGCCACGATTCACCGGGGCGTGCTTCTGCCTCGATGCGTTGCCGCTGGGCG
GCCTGCGCGGCCTTCAACTTCTCCACCAGGTCATCACCCAGCGCCGCGCCGATTTGTACCGGGCCGGATG
GTTTGCGACCGTCACGCCGATTCCTCGGGCTTGGGGGTTCCAGTGCCATTGCAGGGCCGGCAGACAACCC
AGCCGCTTACGCCTGGCCAACCGCCCGTTCCTCCACACATGGGGCATTCCACGGCGTCGGTGCCTGGTTG
TTCTTGATTTTCCATGCCGCCTCCTTTAGCCGCTAAAATTCATCTACTCATTTATTCATTTGCTCATTTA
CTCTGGTAGCTGCGCGATGTATTCAGATAGCAGCTCGGTAATGGTCTTGCCTTGGCGTACCGCGTACATC
TTCAGCTTGGTGTGATCCTCCGCCGGCAACTGAAAGTTGACCCGCTTCATGGCTGGCGTGTCTGCCAGGC
TGGCCAACGTTGCAGCCTTGCTGCTGCGTGCGCTCGGACGGCCGGCACTTAGCGTGTTTGTGCTTTTGCT
CATTTTCTCTTTACCTCATTAACTCAAATGAGTTTTGATTTAATTTCAGCGGCCAGCGCCTGGACCTCGC
GGGCAGCGTCGCCCTCGGGTTCTGATTCAAGAACGGTTGTGCCGGCGGCGGCAGTGCCTGGGTAGCTCAC
GCGCTGCGTGATACGGGACTCAAGAATGGGCAGCTCGTACCCGGCCAGCGCCTCGGCAACCTCACCGCCG
ATGCGCGTGCCTTTGATCGCCCGCGACACGACAAAGGCCGCTTGTAGCCTTCCATCCGTGACCTCAATGC
GCTGCTTAACCAGCTCCACCAGGTCGGCGGTGGCCCATATGTCGTAAGGGCTTGGCTGCACCGGAATCAG
CACGAAGTCGGCTGCCTTGATCGCGGACACAGCCAAGTCCGCCGCCTGGGGCGCTCCGTCGATCACTACG
AAGTCGCGCCGGCCGATGGCCTTCACGTCGCGGTCAATCGTCGGGCGGTCGATGCCGACAACGGTTAGCG
GTTGATCTTCCCGCACGGCCGCCCAATCGCGGGCACTGCCCTGGGGATCGGAATCGACTAACAGAACATC
GGCCCCGGCGAGTTGCAGGGCGCGGGCTAGATGGGTTGCGATGGTCGTCTTGCCTGACCCGCCTTTCTGG
TTAAGTACAGCGATAACCTTCATGCGTTCCCCTTGCGTATTTGTTTATTTACTCATCGCATCATATACGC
AGCGACCGCATGACGCAAGCTGTTTTACTCAAATACACATCACCTTTTTAGACGGCGGCGCTCGGTTTCT
TCAGCGGCCAAGCTGGCCGGCCAGGCCGCCAGCTTGGCATCAGACAAACCGGCCAGGATTTCATGCAGCC
GCACGGTTGAGACGTGCGCGGGCGGCTCGAACACGTACCCGGCCGCGATCATCTCCGCCTCGATCTCTTC
GGTAATGAAAAACGGTTCGTCCTGGCCGTCCTGGTGCGGTTTCATGCTTGTTCCTCTTGGCGTTCATTCT
CGGCGGCCGCCAGGGCGTCGGCCTCGGTCAATGCGTCCTCACGGAAGGCACCGCGCCGCCTGGCCTCGGT
GGGCGTCACTTCCTCGCTGCGCTCAAGTGCGCGGTACAGGGTCGAGCGATGCACGCCAAGCAGTGCAGCC
GCCTCTTTCACGGTGCGGCCTTCCTGGTCGATCAGCTCGCGGGCGTGCGCGATCTGTGCCGGGGTGAGGG
TAGGGCGGGGGCCAAACTTCACGCCTCGGGCCTTGGCGGCCTCGCGCCCGCTCCGGGTGCGGTCGATGAT
TAGGGAACGCTCGAACTCGGCAATGCCGGCGAACACGGTCAACACCATGCGGCCGGCCGGCGTGGTGGTG
TCGGCCCACGGCTCTGCCAGGCTACGCAGGCCCGCGCCGGCCTCCTGGATGCGCTCGGCAATGTCCAGTA
GGTCGCGGGTGCTGCGGGCCAGGCGGTCTAGCCTGGTCACTGTCACAACGTCGCCAGGGCGTAGGTGGTC
AAGCATCCTGGCCAGCTCCGGGCGGTCGCGCCTGGTGCCGGTGATCTTCTCGGAAAACAGCTTGGTGCAG
CCGGCCGCGTGCAGTTCGGCCCGTTGGTTGGTCAAGTCCTGGTCGTCGGTGCTGACGCGGGCATAGCCCA
GCAGGCCAGCGGCGGCGCTCTTGTTCATGGCGTAATGTCTCCGGTTCTAGTCGCAAGTATTCTACTTTAT
GCGACTAAAACACGCGACAAGAAAACGCCAGGAAAAGGGCAGGGCGGCAGCCTGTCGCGTAACTTAGGAC
TTGTGCGACATGTCGTTTTCAGAAGACGGCTGCACTGAACGTCAGAAGCCGACTGCACTATAGCAGCGGA
GGGGTTGGATCAAAGTACTTTGATCCCGAGGGGAACCCTGTGGTTGGCATGCACATACAAATGGACGAAC
GGATAAACCTTTTCACGCCCTTTTAAATATCCGTTATTCTAATAAACGCTCTTTTCTCTTAGGTTTACCC
GCCAATATATCCTGTCAAACACTGATAGTTTAAACTGAAGGCGGGAAACGACAATCTGATCCAAGCTCAA
GCTAAGCTCCTCAGAAGACCAGAGGGCTATTGAGACTTTTCAACAAAGGGTAATATCGGGAAACCTCCTC
GGATTCCATTGCCCAGCTATCTGTCACTTCATCGAAAGGACAGTAGAAAAGGAAGGTGGCTCCTACAAAT
GCCATCATTGCGATAAAGGAAAGGCTATCGTTCAAGATGCCTCTACCGACAGTGGTCCCAAAGATGGACC
CCCACCCACGAGGAACATCGTGGAAAAAGAAGACGTTCCAACCACGTCTTCAAAGCAAGTGGATTGATGT
GATATCTCCACTGACGTAAGGGATGACGCACAATCCCACTATCCTTCGCAAGACCCTTCCTCTATATAAG
GAAGTTCATTTCATTTGGAGAGGACAGGCTTCTTGAGATCCTTCAACAATTACCAACAACAACAAACAAC
AAACAACATTACAATTACTATTTACAATTACAGTCGACCCACGCGTCCGATAATTTCCCCAATTTCTCAG
AGAGACTCAAAATCACCACCACCACCAAATCGCCGCCATGTTTAAACAAGCTTCTCGTCTCCTCTCCCGA
TCTGTCGCCGCCGCATCTTCCAAATCGGTGACGACTCGTGCCTTTTCAACGGAACTTCCATCGACGCTCG
ATTCCGCTAGTGATATCACAAGTTTGTACAAAAAAGCAGGCTTTTACCCATACGATGTTCCAGATTACGC
TGATATCGCCGATCTACGCACGCTCGGCTACAGCCAGCAGCAACAGGAGAAGATCAAACCGAAGGTTCGT
TCGACAGTGGCGCAGCACCACGAGGCACTGGTCGGCCACGGGTTTACACACGCGCACATCGTTGCGTTAA
GCCAACACCCGGCAGCGTTAGGGACCGTCGCTGTCAAGTATCAGGACATGATCGCAGCGTTGCCAGAGGC
GACACACGAAGCGATCGTTGGCGTCGGCAAACAGTGGTCCGGCGCACGCGCTCTGGAGGCCTTGCTCACG
GTGGCGGGAGAGTTGAGAGGTCCACCGTTACAGTTGGACACAGGCCAACTTCTCAAGATTGCAAAACGTG
GCGGCGTGACCGCAGTGGAGGCAGTGCATGCATGGCGCAATGCACTGACGGGTGCCCCGCTCAACCTGAC
CCCAGACCAGGTTGTGGCCATCGCCAGCAACATAGGTGGCAAGCAGGCCCTCGAAACCGTCCAGAGACTG
TTACCGGTTCTCTGCCAGGACCACGGCCTGACCCCAGAACAGGTTGTGGCCATCGCCAGCAACATAGGTG
GCAAGCAGGCCCTCGAAACCGTCCAGAGACTGTTACCGGTTCTCTGCCAGGCCCACGGCCTGACCCCCGA
CCAGGTTGTCGCTATTGCTAGTAACGGCGGAGGCAAACAGGCGCTGGAAACAGTTCAGCGCCTCTTGCCG
GTCTTGTGTCAGGCCCACGGCCTGACCCCAGCCCAAGTTGTCGCGATTGCAAGCAACAACGGAGGCAAAC
AAGCCTTAGAAACAGTCCAGAGATTGTTGCCGGTGCTGTGCCAAGACCACGGCCTGACCCCAGACCAAGT
TGTCGCGATTGCAAGCAACAACGGAGGCAAACAAGCCTTAGAAACAGTCCAGAGATTGTTGCCGGTGCTG
TGCCAAGACCACGGCCTGACCCCGGAACAGGTGGTTGCAATCGCGTCACACGATGGGGGAAAGCAGGCCC
TAGAAACCGTTCAGCGACTCCTGCCCGTCCTGTGCCAGGCCCACGGCCTGACCCCGGACCAGGTGGTTGC
AATCGCGTCACACGATGGGGGAAAGCAGGCCCTAGAAACCGTTCAGCGACTCCTGCCCGTCCTGTGCCAG
GCCCACGGCCTGACCCCGGCCCAGGTGGTTGCAATCGCGTCACACGATGGGGGAAAGCAGGCCCTAGAAA
CCGTTCAGCGACTCCTGCCCGTCCTGTGCCAGGACCACGGCCTGACCCCAGACCAGGTTGTGGCCATCGC
CAGCAACATAGGTGGCAAGCAGGCCCTCGAAACCGTCCAGAGACTGTTACCGGTTCTCTGCCAGGACCAC
GGCCTGACCCCCGAACAGGTTGTCGCTATTGCTAGTAACGGCGGAGGCAAACAGGCGCTGGAAACAGTTC
AGCGCCTCTTGCCGGTCTTGTGTCAGGCCCACGGCCTGACCCCAGACCAGGTTGTGGCCATCGCCAGCAA
CATAGGTGGCAAGCAGGCCCTCGAAACCGTCCAGAGACTGTTACCGGTTCTCTGCCAGGCCCACGGCCTG
ACCCCCGCCCAGGTTGTCGCTATTGCTAGTAACGGCGGAGGCAAACAGGCGCTGGAAACAGTTCAGCGCC
TCTTGCCGGTCTTGTGTCAGGACCACGGCCTGACCCCCGACCAGGTTGTCGCTATTGCTAGTAACGGCGG
AGGCAAACAGGCGCTGGAAACAGTTCAGCGCCTCTTGCCGGTCTTGTGTCAGGACCACGGCCTGACCCCC
GAACAGGTTGTCGCTATTGCTAGTAACGGCGGAGGCAAACAGGCGCTGGAAACAGTTCAGCGCCTCTTGC
CGGTCTTGTGTCAGGCCCACGGCCTGACCCCAGACCAAGTTGTCGCGATTGCAAGCAACAACGGAGGCAA
ACAAGCCTTAGAAACAGTCCAGAGATTGTTGCCTGTGCTGTGCCAAGCCCACGGCCTGACCCCAGCCCAA
GTTGTCGCGATTGCAAGCAACAACGGAGGCAAACAAGCCTTAGAAACAGTCCAGAGATTGTTGCCGGTGC
TGTGCCAAGACCACGGCCTGACCCCGGACCAGGTGGTTGCAATCGCGTCACACGATGGGGGAAAGCAGGC
CCTAGAAACCGTTCAGCGACTCCTGCCCGTCCTGTGCCAGGACCACGGCCTGACCCCCGAACAGGTTGTC
GCTATTGCTAGTAACGGCGGAGGCAAACAGGCGCTGGAAACAGTTCAGCGCCTCTTGCCGGTCTTGTGTC
AGGCCCACGGCCTGACCCCAGACCAGGTTGTGGCCATCGCCAGCAACATAGGTGGCAAGCAGGCCCTCGA
AACCGTCCAGAGACTGTTACCGGTTCTCTGCCAGGCCCACGGCACCCCTGAGCAGGTAGTGGCTATTGCA
TCCAACATAGGGGGCAGACCCGCACTGGAGTCAATTGTTGCCCAGTTATCTCGCCCTGATCCGGCGTTGG
CCGCGTTGACCAACGACCACCTCGTCGCCTTGGCCTGCCTCGGCGGGCGTCCTGCGCTGGATGCAGTGAA
AAAGGGATTGGGGGATCCTATCAGCCGTTCCCAGCTGGTGAAGTCCGAGCTGGAGGAGAAGAAATCCGAG
TTGAGGCACAAGCTGAAGTACGTGCCCCACGAGTACATCGAGCTGATCGAGATCGCCCGGAACAGCACCC
AGGACCGTATCCTGGAGATGAAGGTGATGGAGTTCTTCATGAAGGTGTACGGCTACAGGGGCAAGCACCT
GGGCGGCTCCAGGAAGCCCGACGGCGCCATCTACACCGTGGGCTCCCCCATCGACTACGGCGTGATCGTG
GACACCAAGGCCTACTCCGGCGGCTACAACCTGCCCATCGGCCAGGCCGACGAAATGCAGAGGTACGTGG
AGGAGAACCAGACCAGGAACAAGCACATCAACCCCAACGAGTGGTGGAAGGTGTACCCCTCCAGCGTGAC
CGAGTTCAAGTTCCTGTTCGTGTCCGGCCACTTCAAGGGCAACTACAAGGCCCAGCTGACCAGGCTGAAC
CACATCACCAACTGCAACGGCGCCGTGCTGTCCGTGGAGGAGCTCCTGATCGGCGGCGAGATGATCAAGG
CCGGCACCCTGACCCTGGAGGAGGTGAGGAGGAAGTTCAACAACGGCGAGATCAACTTCGCGGCCGACTG
ATAACTCGAGCGATCCTCTAGACACCCAACTTTTCTATACAAAGTTGTGAATATGAAGATGAAGATGAAA
TATTTGGTGTGTCAAATAAAAAGCTTGTGTGCTTAAGTTTGTGTTTTTTTCTTGGCTTGTTGTGTTATGA
ATTTGTGGCTTTTTCTAATATTAAATGAATGTAAGATCTCATTATAATGAATAAACAAATGTTTCTATAA
TCCATTGTGAATGTTTTGTTGGATCTCTTCTGCAGCATATAACTACTGTATGTGCTATGGTATGGACTAT
GGAATATGATTAAAGATAAGATGGGCTCATAGAGTAAAACGAGGCGAGGGACCTATAAACCTCCCTTCAT
CATGCTATTTCATGATCTATTTTATAAAATAAAGATGTAGAAAAAAGTAAGCGTAATAACCGCAAAACAA
ATGATTTAAAACATGGCACATAATGAGGAGATTAAGTTCGGTTTACGTTTATTTTAGTACTAATTGTAAC
GTGAGACTACGTATCGGGAATCGCCTAATTAAAGCATTAATGCGAACCTGATTAGATTCACCGACCCTCC
TATCGTGTCGACCTTTCTGTTTCTTAGAATTTTTTGGTAGTCTATGTACTAATAATGTCAGCTTCGTATT
TATTTCATAAGCAATTTGCATTTGCAATTTGTTTTTTACTTTTATTTTTATTGTATTGTGGAATGTGGAC
TCGTACCAACATGAAGTTATATACCACCAAAAAAATTACAGTTAGTCAAAAGATTCACGAGTGAGAGCTA
CTTATGATTGTCTTTTACGTATATGTCTAATTGTCTATTTGCTCAATAATCTTTGTACTTTCTTTTGTCG
TTGATAAATCTAGAGGATCCCCCCTCAGAAGACCAGAGGGCTATTGAGACTTTTCAACAAAGGGTAATAT
CGGGAAACCTCCTCGGATTCCATTGCCCAGCTATCTGTCACTTCATCGAAAGGACAGTAGAAAAGGAAGG
TGGCTCCTACAAATGCCATCATTGCGATAAAGGAAAGGCTATCGTTCAAGATGCCTCTACCGACAGTGGT
CCCAAAGATGGACCCCCACCCACGAGGAACATCGTGGAAAAAGAAGACGTTCCAACCACGTCTTCAAAGC
AAGTGGATTGATGTGATATCTCCACTGACGTAAGGGATGACGCACAATCCCACTATCCTTCGCAAGACCC
TTCCTCTATATAAGGAAGTTCATTTCATTTGGAGAGGACAGGCTTCTTGAGATCCTTCAACAATTACCAA
CAACAACAAACAACAAACAACATTACAATTACTATTTACAATTACAGTCGACCCACGCGTAAGATAATTT
CCCCAATTTCTCAGAGAGACTCAAAATCACCACCACCACCAAATCGCCGCCATGTTTAAACAAGCTTCTC
GTCTCCTCTCCCGATCTGTCGCCGCCGCATCTTCCAAATCGGTGACGACTCGTGCCTTTTCAACGGAACT
TCCATCGACGCTCGATTCCACAACTTTGTATAATAAAGTTGATAAGGAGACCGCCGCTGCCAAGTTCGAG
AGACAGCACATGGACAGCATCGATATCGCCGATCTACGCACGCTCGGCTACAGCCAGCAGCAACAGGAGA
AGATCAAACCGAAGGTTCGTTCGACAGTGGCGCAGCACCACGAGGCACTGGTCGGCCACGGGTTTACACA
CGCGCACATCGTTGCGTTAAGCCAACACCCGGCAGCGTTAGGGACCGTCGCTGTCAAGTATCAGGACATG
ATCGCAGCGTTGCCAGAGGCGACACACGAAGCGATCGTTGGCGTCGGCAAACAGTGGTCCGGCGCACGCG
CTCTGGAGGCCTTGCTCACGGTGGCGGGAGAGTTGAGAGGTCCACCGTTACAGTTGGACACAGGCCAACT
TCTCAAGATTGCAAAACGTGGCGGCGTGACCGCAGTGGAGGCAGTGCATGCATGGCGCAATGCACTGACG
GGTGCCCCGCTCAACCTGACCCCAGACCAAGTTGTCGCGATTGCAAGCAACAACGGAGGCAAACAAGCCT
TAGAAACAGTCCAGAGATTGTTGCCGGTGCTGTGCCAAGACCACGGCCTGACCCCAGAACAAGTTGTCGC
GATTGCAAGCAACAACGGAGGCAAACAAGCCTTAGAAACAGTCCAGAGATTGTTGCCGGTGCTGTGCCAA
GCCCACGGCCTGACCCCCGACCAGGTTGTCGCTATTGCTAGTAACGGCGGAGGCAAACAGGCGCTGGAAA
CAGTTCAGCGCCTCTTGCCGGTCTTGTGTCAGGCCCACGGCCTGACCCCCGCCCAGGTTGTCGCTATTGC
TAGTAACGGCGGAGGCAAACAGGCGCTGGAAACAGTTCAGCGCCTCTTGCCGGTCTTGTGTCAGGACCAC
GGCCTGACCCCGGACCAGGTGGTTGCAATCGCGTCACACGATGGGGGAAAGCAGGCCCTAGAAACCGTTC
AGCGACTCCTGCCCGTCCTGTGCCAGGACCACGGCCTGACCCCAGAACAAGTTGTCGCGATTGCAAGCAA
CAACGGAGGCAAACAAGCCTTAGAAACAGTCCAGAGATTGTTGCCGGTGCTGTGCCAAGCCCACGGCCTG
ACCCCCGACCAGGTTGTCGCTATTGCTAGTAACGGCGGAGGCAAACAGGCGCTGGAAACAGTTCAGCGCC
TCTTGCCGGTCTTGTGTCAGGCCCACGGCCTGACCCCAGCCCAGGTTGTGGCCATCGCCAGCAACATAGG
TGGCAAGCAGGCCCTCGAAACCGTCCAGAGACTGTTACCGGTTCTCTGCCAGGACCACGGCCTGACCCCA
GACCAGGTTGTGGCCATCGCCAGCAACATAGGTGGCAAGCAGGCCCTCGAAACCGTCCAGAGACTGTTAC
CGGTTCTCTGCCAGGACCACGGCCTGACCCCAGAACAGGTTGTGGCCATCGCCAGCAACATAGGTGGCAA
GCAGGCCCTCGAAACCGTCCAGAGACTGTTACCGGTTCTCTGCCAGGCCCACGGCCTGACCCCGGACCAG
GTGGTTGCAATCGCGTCACACGATGGGGGAAAGCAGGCCCTAGAAACCGTTCAGCGACTCCTGCCCGTCC
TGTGCCAGGCCCACGGCCTGACCCCAGCCCAGGTTGTGGCCATCGCCAGCAACATAGGTGGCAAGCAGGC
CCTCGAAACCGTCCAGAGACTGTTACCGGTTCTCTGCCAGGACCACGGCCTGACCCCAGACCAGGTTGTG
GCCATCGCCAGCAACATAGGTGGCAAGCAGGCCCTCGAAACCGTCCAGAGACTGTTACCGGTTCTCTGCC
AGGACCACGGCCTGACCCCCGAACAGGTTGTCGCTATTGCTAGTAACGGCGGAGGCAAACAGGCGCTGGA
AACAGTTCAGCGCCTCTTGCCGGTCTTGTGTCAGGCCCACGGCCTGACCCCAGACCAAGTTGTCGCGATT
GCAAGCAACAACGGAGGCAAACAAGCCTTAGAAACAGTCCAGAGATTGTTGCCTGTGCTGTGCCAAGCCC
ACGGCCTGACCCCCGCCCAGGTTGTCGCTATTGCTAGTAACGGCGGAGGCAAACAGGCGCTGGAAACAGT
TCAGCGCCTCTTGCCGGTCTTGTGTCAGGACCACGGCCTGACCCCCGACCAGGTTGTCGCTATTGCTAGT
AACGGCGGAGGCAAACAGGCGCTGGAAACAGTTCAGCGCCTCTTGCCGGTCTTGTGTCAGGACCACGGCC
TGACCCCAGAACAAGTTGTCGCGATTGCAAGCAACAACGGAGGCAAACAAGCCTTAGAAACAGTCCAGAG
ATTGTTGCCGGTGCTGTGCCAAGCCCACGGCCTGACCCCAGACCAAGTTGTCGCGATTGCAAGCAACAAC
GGAGGCAAACAAGCCTTAGAAACAGTCCAGAGATTGTTGCCTGTGCTGTGCCAAGCCCACGGCACCCCTG
AGCAGGTAGTGGCTATTGCATCCAACGGAGGGGGCAGACCCGCACTGGAGTCAATTGTTGCCCAGTTATC
TCGCCCTGATCCGGCGTTGGCCGCGTTGACCAACGACCACCTCGTCGCCTTGGCCTGCCTCGGCGGGCGT
CCTGCGCTGGATGCAGTGAAAAAGGGATTGGGGGATCCTATCAGCCGTTCCCAGCTGGTGAAGTCCGAGC
TGGAGGAGAAGAAATCCGAGTTGAGGCACAAGCTGAAGTACGTGCCCCACGAGTACATCGAGCTGATCGA
GATCGCCCGGAACAGCACCCAGGACCGTATCCTGGAGATGAAGGTGATGGAGTTCTTCATGAAGGTGTAC
GGCTACAGGGGCAAGCACCTGGGCGGCTCCAGGAAGCCCGACGGCGCCATCTACACCGTGGGCTCCCCCA
TCGACTACGGCGTGATCGTGGACACCAAGGCCTACTCCGGCGGCTACAACCTGCCCATCGGCCAGGCCGA
CGAAATGCAGAGGTACGTGGAGGAGAACCAGACCAGGAACAAGCACATCAACCCCAACGAGTGGTGGAAG
GTGTACCCCTCCAGCGTGACCGAGTTCAAGTTCCTGTTCGTGTCCGGCCACTTCAAGGGCAACTACAAGG
CCCAGCTGACCAGGCTGAACCACATCACCAACTGCAACGGCGCCGTGCTGTCCGTGGAGGAGCTCCTGAT
CGGCGGCGAGATGATCAAGGCCGGCACCCTGACCCTGGAGGAGGTGAGGAGGAAGTTCAACAACGGCGAG
ATCAACTTCGCGGCCGACTGATAACTCGAGCGATCCTCTAGAACCCAGCTTTCTTGTACAAAGTGGTGAT
ATCCCGCGGCCATGCTAGAGTCCGCAAAAATCACCAGTCTCTCTCTACAAATCTATCTCTCTCTATTTTT
CTCCAGAATAATGTGTGAGTAGTTCCCAGATAAGGGAATTAGGGTTCTTATAGGGTTTCGCTCATGTGTT
GAGCATATAAGAAACCCTTAGTATGTATTTGTATTTGTAAAATACTTCTATCAATAAAATTTCTAATTCC
TAAAACCAAAATCCAGTGACCTGCAGGCATGCGACGTCG
Features (pLannotate 1.2.2; 36 found; start..end, strand, type, name):
      5..26      -  misc_feature   MCS (fragment): pUC18/19 multiple cloning site
    116..295     +  promoter       NOS promoter: nopaline synthase promoter
    329..1120    +  CDS            neo: KKA2_KLEPN - Also known as kan, nptII. Experimental evidence at protein level: Swiss-Prot protein existence level 1. Resistance to kanamycin, neomycin, paromomycin, ribostamycin, butirosin and gentamicin B. From Klebsiella pneumoniae.
   1163..1415    +  terminator     NOS terminator: nopaline synthase terminator and poly(A) signal
   1508..1532    -  misc_feature   LB T-DNA repeat: left border repeat from nopaline C58 T-DNA
   1770..1907    -  CDS            int (fragment): INT2_ECOLX - Protein inferred from homology: Swiss-Prot protein existence level 3. Putative integrase believed to be involved in the insertion of antibiotic resistance genes into plasmids and transposons. From Escherichia coli.
   1997..2053    +  CDS            GmR (fragment): gentamycin acetyltransferase; aacC1; confers resistance to gentamycin
   2064..2851    +  CDS            SmR (fragment): aminoglycoside adenylyltransferase (Murphy, 1985); aadA; confers resistance to spectinomycin and streptomycin
   3095..3683    +  rep_origin     ori: high-copy-number ColE1/pMB1/pBR322/pUC origin of replication
   3869..4009    -  misc_feature   bom: basis of mobility region from pBR322
   4111..4150    -  CDS            rop (fragment): Rop protein, which maintains plasmids at low copy number; rop
   4353..4547    -  rep_origin     pVS1 oriV: origin of replication for the Pseudomonas plasmid pVS1 (Heeb et al., 2000)
   4613..5681    -  CDS            pVS1 RepA (fragment): replication protein from the Pseudomonas plasmid pVS1 (Heeb et al., 2000)
   6114..6743    -  CDS            pVS1 StaA: stability protein from the Pseudomonas plasmid pVS1 (Heeb et al., 2000)
   7303..7704    -  CDS            Y4CG_SINFN (fragment): Protein inferred from homology: Swiss-Prot protein existence level 3. From Sinorhizobium fredii (strain NBRC 101917 / NGR234).
   8043..8067    -  misc_feature   RB T-DNA repeat: right border repeat from nopaline C58 T-DNA
   8151..8496    +  promoter       CaMV 35S promoter: strong constitutive promoter from cauliflower mosaic virus
   8448..8494    +  promoter       minimal CaMV 35S promoter: minimal 35S promoter from cauliflower mosaic virus
   8516..8571    +  misc_feature   TMV Ω: translational enhancer from the tobacco mosaic virus 5'-leader sequence (Gallie et al., 1988)
   8648..8755    +  CDS            ATP4_ARATH (fragment): Experimental evidence at protein level: Swiss-Prot protein existence level 1. Mitochondrial membrane ATP synthase (F(1)F(0) ATP synthase or Complex V) produces ATP from ADP in the presence of a proton gradient across the membrane which is generated by electron transport complexes of the respiratory chain. F-type ATPases consist of two structural domains, F(1) - containing the extramembraneous catalytic core, and F(0) - containing the membrane proton channel, linked together by a central stalk and a peripheral stalk. During catalysis, ATP turnover in the catalytic domain of F(1) is coupled via
   8768..8792    +  protein_bind   attB1: mutant version of attB; recombination site for the Gateway® BP reaction BP Clonase™
   8795..8821    +  CDS            3xHA (fragment): three tandem HA epitope tags
   8831..9337    +  CDS            avrXa10 (fragment): AVX10_XANOO - Experimental evidence at protein level: Swiss-Prot protein existence level 1. Avirulence protein. Induces the hypersensitive response (HR)in rice plants carrying the resistance gene Xa10. Activity depends on the presence of the core repeat domains; replacement with repeat domains from other proteins (AvrBs3 of X.euvesicatoria (AC P14727) or AvrXa7 of this organism) does not elicit the HR. Probably acts as a transcription factor in its host plant (rice) to induce plant resistance or disease. From Xanthomonas oryzae pv. oryzae.
  11372..11959   +  CDS            fokIR (fragment): T2F1_PLAOK - Also known as rfoKI. Experimental evidence at protein level: Swiss-Prot protein existence level 1. Recognizes the double-stranded sequence 5'-GGATG-3'/3'-CATCC- 5' and cleaves respectively 14 bases after G-1 and 13 bases before C-1. From Planomicrobium okeanokoites (Planococcus okeanokoites) (Flavobacterium okeanokoites).
  11997..12017   -  protein_bind   attB4: mutant version of attB; core recombination site for the Gateway® BP reaction BP Clonase™
  12022..12270   +  terminator     HSP terminator: efficient transcription terminator from the Arabidopsis thaliana heat shock protein 18.2 gene (Nagaya et al., 2010)
  12855..13200   +  promoter       CaMV 35S promoter: strong constitutive promoter from cauliflower mosaic virus
  13152..13198   +  promoter       minimal CaMV 35S promoter: minimal 35S promoter from cauliflower mosaic virus
  13220..13275   +  misc_feature   TMV Ω: translational enhancer from the tobacco mosaic virus 5'-leader sequence (Gallie et al., 1988)
  13352..13462   +  CDS            ATP4_ARATH (fragment): Experimental evidence at protein level: Swiss-Prot protein existence level 1. Mitochondrial membrane ATP synthase (F(1)F(0) ATP synthase or Complex V) produces ATP from ADP in the presence of a proton gradient across the membrane which is generated by electron transport complexes of the respiratory chain. F-type ATPases consist of two structural domains, F(1) - containing the extramembraneous catalytic core, and F(0) - containing the membrane proton channel, linked together by a central stalk and a peripheral stalk. During catalysis, ATP turnover in the catalytic domain of F(1) is coupled via
  13461..13481   +  protein_bind   attB3: mutant version of attB; core recombination site for the Gateway® BP reaction BP Clonase™
  13541..14047   +  CDS            avrBs3 (fragment): AVRB3_XANEU - Experimental evidence at protein level: Swiss-Prot protein existence level 1. Avirulence protein. Acts as a transcription factor in C.annuum plants. In susceptible plants lacking the Bs3 resistance gene induces expression of a number of genes, including genes homologous to a family of auxin-induced genes, alpha-expansin genes, pectate lyase, anthocyanidin glucoside rhamnosyl transferase and at least one transcription factor, UPA20. Their expression leads to plant hypertrophy in mesophyll cells, probably mainly mediated by UPA20 (PubMed:17962565). In resistant plants induces the h
  15941..16060   +  CDS            avrBs3 (fragment): AVRB3_XANEU - Experimental evidence at protein level: Swiss-Prot protein existence level 1. Avirulence protein. Acts as a transcription factor in C.annuum plants. In susceptible plants lacking the Bs3 resistance gene induces expression of a number of genes, including genes homologous to a family of auxin-induced genes, alpha-expansin genes, pectate lyase, anthocyanidin glucoside rhamnosyl transferase and at least one transcription factor, UPA20. Their expression leads to plant hypertrophy in mesophyll cells, probably mainly mediated by UPA20 (PubMed:17962565). In resistant plants induces the h
  16082..16669   +  CDS            fokIR (fragment): T2F1_PLAOK - Also known as rfoKI. Experimental evidence at protein level: Swiss-Prot protein existence level 1. Recognizes the double-stranded sequence 5'-GGATG-3'/3'-CATCC- 5' and cleaves respectively 14 bases after G-1 and 13 bases before C-1. From Planomicrobium okeanokoites (Planococcus okeanokoites) (Flavobacterium okeanokoites).
  16703..16727   -  protein_bind   attB2: mutant version of attB; recombination site for the Gateway® BP reaction BP Clonase™
  16798..16957   +  polyA_signal   CaMV poly(A) signal (fragment): cauliflower mosaic virus polyadenylation signal
