>Addgene plasmid #158736 | pK7WG2-mitoTAL1-orf125 | addgene full sequence | sequence record 311260 | Addgene NGS Result
GACGTCGGGCCCTCTAGAGGATCCCCGGGTACCGCGAATTATCGATCATGAGCGGAGAATTAAGGGAGTC
ACGTTATGACCCCCGCCGATGACGCGGGACAAGCCGTTTTACGTTTGGAACTGACAGAACCGCAACGTTG
AAGGAGCCACTGAGCCGCGGGTTTCTGGAGTTTAATGAGCTAAGCACATACGTCAGAAACCATTATTGCG
CGTTCAAAAGTCGCCTAAGGTCACTATCAGCTAGCAAATATTTCTTGTCAAAAATGCTCCACTGACGTTC
CATAAATTCCCCTCGGTATCCAATTAGAGTCTCATATTCACTCTCAACTCGATCGAGGCATGATTGAACA
AGATGGATTGCACGCAGGTTCTCCGGCCGCTTGGGTGGAGAGGCTATTCGGCTATGACTGGGCACAACAG
ACAATCGGCTGCTCTGATGCCGCCGTGTTCCGGCTGTCAGCGCAGGGGCGCCCGGTTCTTTTTGTCAAGA
CCGACCTGTCCGGTGCCCTGAATGAACTCCAAGACGAGGCAGCGCGGCTATCGTGGCTGGCCACGACGGG
CGTTCCTTGCGCAGCTGTGCTCGACGTTGTCACTGAAGCGGGAAGGGACTGGCTGCTATTGGGCGAAGTG
CCGGGGCAGGATCTCCTGTCATCTCACCTTGCTCCTGCCGAGAAAGTATCCATCATGGCTGATGCAATGC
GGCGGCTGCATACGCTTGATCCGGCTACCTGCCCATTCGACCACCAAGCGAAACATCGCATCGAGCGAGC
ACGTACTCGGATGGAAGCCGGTCTTGTCGATCAGGATGATCTGGACGAAGAGCATCAGGGGCTCGCGCCA
GCCGAACTGTTCGCCAGGCTCAAGGCGCGGATGCCCGACGGCGAGGATCTCGTCGTGACCCACGGCGATG
CCTGCTTGCCGAATATCATGGTGGAAAATGGCCGCTTTTCTGGATTCATCGACTGTGGCCGGCTGGGTGT
GGCGGACCGCTATCAGGACATAGCGTTGGCTACCCGTGATATTGCTGAAGAGCTTGGCGGCGAATGGGCT
GACCGCTTCCTCGTGCTTTACGGTATCGCCGCTCCCGATTCGCAGCGCATCGCCTTCTATCGCCTTCTTG
ACGAGTTCTTCTGAGCGGGACTCTGGGGTTCGGACTCTAGCTAGAGTCAAGCAGATCGTTCAAACATTTG
GCAATAAAGTTTCTTAAGATTGAATCCTGTTGCCGGTCTTGCGATGATTATCATATAATTTCTGTTGAAT
TACGTTAAGCATGTAATAATTAACATGTAATGCATGACGTTATTTATGAGATGGGTTTTTATGATTAGAG
TCCCGCAATTATACATTTAATACGCGATAGAAAACAAAATATAGCGCGCAAACTAGGATAAATTATCGCG
CGCGGTGTCATCTATGTTACTAGATCGACCGGCATGCAAGCTGATAATTCAATTCGGCGTTAATTCAGTA
CATTAAAAACGTCCGCAATGTGTTATTAAGTTGTCTAAGCGTCAATTTGTTTACACCACAATATATCCTG
CCACCAGCCAGCCAACAGCTCCCCGACCGGCAGCTCGGCACAAAATCACCACTCGATACAGGCAGCCCAT
CAGTCCGGGACGGCGTCAGCGGGAGAGCCGTTGTAAGGCGGCAGACTTTGCTCATGTTACCGATGCTATT
CGGAAGAACGGCAACTAAGCTGCCGGGTTTGAAACACGGATGATCTCGCGGAGGGTAGCATGTTGATTGT
AACGATGACAGAGCGTTGCTGCCTGTGATCAATTCGGGCACGAACCCAGTGGACATAAGCCTGTTCGGTT
CGTAAGCTGTAATGCAAGTAGCGTATGCGCTCACGCAACTGGTCCAGAACCTTGACCGAACGCAGCGGTG
GTAACGGCGCAGTGGCGGTTTTCATGGCTTGTTATGACTGTTTTTTTGGGGTACAGTCTATGCCTCGGGC
ATCCAAGCAGCAAGCGCGTTACGCCGTGGGTCGATGTTTGATGTTATGGAGCAGCAACGATGTTACGCAG
CAGGGCAGTCGCCCTAAAACAAAGTTAAACATCATGGGGGAAGCGGTGATCGCCGAAGTATCGACTCAAC
TATCAGAGGTAGTTGGCGTCATCGAGCGCCATCTCGAACCGACGTTGCTGGCCGTACATTTGTACGGCTC
CGCAGTGGATGGCGGCCTGAAGCCACACAGTGATATTGATTTGCTGGTTACGGTGACCGTAAGGCTTGAT
GAAACAACGCGGCGAGCTTTGATCAACGACCTTTTGGAAACTTCGGCTTCCCCTGGAGAGAGCGAGATTC
TCCGCGCTGTAGAAGTCACCATTGTTGTGCACGACGACATCATTCCGTGGCGTTATCCAGCTAAGCGCGA
ACTGCAATTTGGAGAATGGCAGCGCAATGACATTCTTGCAGGTATCTTCGAGCCAGCCACGATCGACATT
GATCTGGCTATCTTGCTGACAAAAGCAAGAGAACATAGCGTTGCCTTGGTAGGTCCAGCGGCGGAGGAAC
TCTTTGATCCGGTTCCTGAACAGGATCTATTTGAGGCGCTAAATGAAACCTTAACGCTATGGAACTCGCC
GCCCGACTGGGCTGGCGATGAGCGAAATGTAGTGCTTACGTTGTCCCGCATTTGGTACAGCGCAGTAACC
GGCAAAATCGCGCCGAAGGATGTCGCTGCCGACTGGGCAATGGAGCGCCTGCCGGCCCAGTATCAGCCCG
TCATACTTGAAGCTAGACAGGCTTATCTTGGACAAGAAGAAGATCGCTTGGCCTCGCGCGCAGATCAGTT
GGAAGAATTTGTCCACTACGTGAAAGGCGAGATCACCAAGGTAGTCGGCAAATAATGTCTAGCTAGAAAT
TCGTTCAAGCCGACGCCGCTTCGCGGCGCGGCTTAACTCAAGCGTTAGATGCACTAAGCACATAATTGCT
CACAGCCAAACTATCAGGTCAAGTCTGCTTTTATTATTTTTAAGCGTGCATAATAAGCCCTACACAAATT
GGGAGATATATCATGCATGACCAAAATCCCTTAACGTGAGTTTTCGTTCCACTGAGCGTCAGACCCCGTA
GAAAAGATCAAAGGATCTTCTTGAGATCCTTTTTTTCTGCGCGTAATCTGCTGCTTGCAAACAAAAAAAC
CACCGCTACCAGCGGTGGTTTGTTTGCCGGATCAAGAGCTACCAACTCTTTTTCCGAAGGTAACTGGCTT
CAGCAGAGCGCAGATACCAAATACTGTCCTTCTAGTGTAGCCGTAGTTAGGCCACCACTTCAAGAACTCT
GTAGCACCGCCTACATACCTCGCTCTGCTAATCCTGTTACCAGTGGCTGCTGCCAGTGGCGATAAGTCGT
GTCTTACCGGGTTGGACTCAAGACGATAGTTACCGGATAAGGCGCAGCGGTCGGGCTGAACGGGGGGTTC
GTGCACACAGCCCAGCTTGGAGCGAACGACCTACACCGAACTGAGATACCTACAGCGTGAGCTATGAGAA
AGCGCCACGCTTCCCGAAGGGAGAAAGGCGGACAGGTATCCGGTAAGCGGCAGGGTCGGAACAGGAGAGC
GCACGAGGGAGCTTCCAGGGGGAAACGCCTGGTATCTTTATAGTCCTGTCGGGTTTCGCCACCTCTGACT
TGAGCGTCGATTTTTGTGATGCTCGTCAGGGGGGCGGAGCCTATGGAAAAACGCCAGCAACGCGGCCTTT
TTACGGTTCCTGGCCTTTTGCTGGCCTTTTGCTCACATGTTCTTTCCTGCGTTATCCCCTGATTCTGTGG
ATAACCGTATTACCGCCTTTGAGTGAGCTGATACCGCTCGCCGCAGCCGAACGACCGAGCGCAGCGAGTC
AGTGAGCGAGGAAGCGGAAGAGCGCCTGATGCGGTATTTTCTCCTTACGCATCTGTGCGGTATTTCACAC
CGCATATGGTGCACTCTCAGTACAATCTGCTCTGATGCCGCATAGTTAAGCCAGTATACACTCCGCTATC
GCTACGTGACTGGGTCATGGCTGCGCCCCGACACCCGCCAACACCCGCTGACGCGCCCTGACGGGCTTGT
CTGCTCCCGGCATCCGCTTACAGACAAGCTGTGACCGTCTCCGGGAGCTGCATGTGTCAGAGGTTTTCAC
CGTCATCACCGAAACGCGCGAGGCAGGGTGCCTTGATGTGGGCGCCGGCGGTCGAGTGGCGACGGCGCGG
CTTGTCCGCGCCCTGGTAGATTGCCTGGCCGTAGGCCAGCCATTTTTGAGCGGCCAGCGGCCGCGATAGG
CCGACGCGAAGCGGCGGGGCGTAGGGAGCGCAGCGACCGAAGGGTAGGCGCTTTTTGCAGCTCTTCGGCT
GTGCGCTGGCCAGACAGTTATGCACAGGCCAGGCGGGTTTTAAGAGTTTTAATAAGTTTTAAAGAGTTTT
AGGCGGAAAAATCGCCTTTTTTCTCTTTTATATCAGTCACTTACATGTGTGACCGGTTCCCAATGTACGG
CTTTGGGTTCCCAATGTACGGGTTCCGGTTCCCAATGTACGGCTTTGGGTTCCCAATGTACGTGCTATCC
ACAGGAAAGAGACCTTTTCGACCTTTTTCCCCTGCTAGGGCAATTTGCCCTAGCATCTGCTCCGTACATT
AGGAACCGGCGGATGCTTCGCCCTCGATCAGGTTGCGGTAGCGCATGACTAGGATCGGGCCAGCCTGCCC
CGCCTCCTCCTTCAAATCGTACTCCGGCAGGTCATTTGACCCGATCAGCTTGCGCACGGTGAAACAGAAC
TTCTTGAACTCTCCGGCGCTGCCACTGCGTTCGTAGATCGTCTTGAACAACCATCTGGCTTCTGCCTTGC
CTGCGGCGCGGCGTGCCAGGCGGTAGAGAAAACGGCCGATGCCGGGATCGATCAAAAAGTAATCGGGGTG
AACCGTCAGCACGTCCGGGTTCTTGCCTTCTGTGATCTCGCGGTACATCCAATCAGCTAGCTCGATCTCG
ATGTACTCCGGCCGCCCGGTTTCGCTCTTTACGATCTTGTAGCGGCTAATCAAGGCTTCACCCTCGGATA
CCGTCACCAGGCGGCCGTTCTTGGCCTTCTTCGTACGCTGCATGGCAACGTGCGTGGTGTTTAACCGAAT
GCAGGTTTCTACCAGGTCGTCTTTCTGCTTTCCGCCATCGGCTCGCCGGCAGAACTTGAGTACGTCCGCA
ACGTGTGGACGGAACACGCGGCCGGGCTTGTCTCCCTTCCCTTCCCGGTATCGGTTCATGGATTCGGTTA
GATGGGAAACCGCCATCAGTACCAGGTCGTAATCCCACACACTGGCCATGCCGGCCGGCCCTGCGGAAAC
CTCTACGTGCCCGTCTGGAAGCTCGTAGCGGATCACCTCGCCAGCTCGTCGGTCACGCTTCGACAGACGG
AAAACGGCCACGTCCATGATGCTGCGACTATCGCGGGTGCCCACGTCATAGAGCATCGGAACGAAAAAAT
CTGGTTGCTCGTCGCCCTTGGGCGGCTTCCTAATCGACGGCGCACCGGCTGCCGGCGGTTGCCGGGATTC
TTTGCGGATTCGATCAGCGGCCGCTTGCCACGATTCACCGGGGCGTGCTTCTGCCTCGATGCGTTGCCGC
TGGGCGGCCTGCGCGGCCTTCAACTTCTCCACCAGGTCATCACCCAGCGCCGCGCCGATTTGTACCGGGC
CGGATGGTTTGCGACCGCTCACGCCGATTCCTCGGGCTTGGGGGTTCCAGTGCCATTGCAGGGCCGGCAG
ACAACCCAGCCGCTTACGCCTGGCCAACCGCCCGTTCCTCCACACATGGGGCATTCCACGGCGTCGGTGC
CTGGTTGTTCTTGATTTTCCATGCCGCCTCCTTTAGCCGCTAAAATTCATCTACTCATTTATTCATTTGC
TCATTTACTCTGGTAGCTGCGCGATGTATTCAGATAGCAGCTCGGTAATGGTCTTGCCTTGGCGTACCGC
GTACATCTTCAGCTTGGTGTGATCCTCCGCCGGCAACTGAAAGTTGACCCGCTTCATGGCTGGCGTGTCT
GCCAGGCTGGCCAACGTTGCAGCCTTGCTGCTGCGTGCGCTCGGACGGCCGGCACTTAGCGTGTTTGTGC
TTTTGCTCATTTTCTCTTTACCTCATTAACTCAAATGAGTTTTGATTTAATTTCAGCGGCCAGCGCCTGG
ACCTCGCGGGCAGCGTCGCCCTCGGGTTCTGATTCAAGAACGGTTGTGCCGGCGGCGGCAGTGCCTGGGT
AGCTCACGCGCTGCGTGATACGGGACTCAAGAATGGGCAGCTCGTACCCGGCCAGCGCCTCGGCAACCTC
ACCGCCGATGCGCGTGCCTTTGATCGCCCGCGACACGACAAAGGCCGCTTGTAGCCTTCCATCCGTGACC
TCAATGCGCTGCTTAACCAGCTCCACCAGGTCGGCGGTGGCCCATATGTCGTAAGGGCTTGGCTGCACCG
GAATCAGCACGAAGTCGGCTGCCTTGATCGCGGACACAGCCAAGTCCGCCGCCTGGGGCGCTCCGTCGAT
CACTACGAAGTCGCGCCGGCCGATGGCCTTCACGTCGCGGTCAATCGTCGGGCGGTCGATGCCGACAACG
GTTAGCGGTTGATCTTCCCGCACGGCCGCCCAATCGCGGGCACTGCCCTGGGGATCGGAATCGACTAACA
GAACATCGGCCCCGGCGAGTTGCAGGGCGCGGGCTAGATGGGTTGCGATGGTCGTCTTGCCTGACCCGCC
TTTCTGGTTAAGTACAGCGATAACCTTCATGCGTTCCCCTTGCGTATTTGTTTATTTACTCATCGCATCA
TATACGCAGCGACCGCATGACGCAAGCTGTTTTACTCAAATACACATCACCTTTTTAGACGGCGGCGCTC
GGTTTCTTCAGCGGCCAAGCTGGCCGGCCAGGCCGCCAGCTTGGCATCAGACAAACCGGCCAGGATTTCA
TGCAGCCGCACGGTTGAGACGTGCGCGGGCGGCTCGAACACGTACCCGGCCGCGATCATCTCCGCCTCGA
TCTCTTCGGTAATGAAAAACGGTTCGTCCTGGCCGTCCTGGTGCGGTTTCATGCTTGTTCCTCTTGGCGT
TCATTCTCGGCGGCCGCCAGGGCGTCGGCCTCGGTCAATGCGTCCTCACGGAAGGCACCGCGCCGCCTGG
CCTCGGTGGGCGTCACTTCCTCGCTGCGCTCAAGTGCGCGGTACAGGGTCGAGCGATGCACGCCAAGCAG
TGCAGCCGCCTCTTTCACGGTGCGGCCTTCCTGGTCGATCAGCTCGCGGGCGTGCGCGATCTGTGCCGGG
GTGAGGGTAGGGCGGGGGCCAAACTTCACGCCTCGGGCCTTGGCGGCCTCGCGCCCGCTCCGGGTGCGGT
CGATGATTAGGGAACGCTCGAACTCGGCAATGCCGGCGAACACGGTCAACACCATGCGGCCGGCCGGCGT
GGTGGTGTCGGCCCACGGCTCTGCCAGGCTACGCAGGCCCGCGCCGGCCTCCTGGATGCGCTCGGCAATG
TCCAGTAGGTCGCGGGTGCTGCGGGCCAGGCGGTCTAGCCTGGTCACTGTCACAACGTCGCCAGGGCGTA
GGTGGTCAAGCATCCTGGCCAGCTCCGGGCGGTCGCGCCTGGTGCCGGTGATCTTCTCGGAAAACAGCTT
GGTGCAGCCGGCCGCGTGCAGTTCGGCCCGTTGGTTGGTCAAGTCCTGGTCGTCGGTGCTGACGCGGGCA
TAGCCCAGCAGGCCAGCGGCGGCGCTCTTGTTCATGGCGTAATGTCTCCGGTTCTAGTCGCAAGTATTCT
ACTTTATGCGACTAAAACACGCGACAAGAAAACGCCAGGAAAAGGGCAGGGCGGCAGCCTGTCGCGTAAC
TTAGGACTTGTGCGACATGTCGTTTTCAGAAGACGGCTGCACTGAACGTCAGAAGCCGACTGCACTATAG
CAGCGGAGGGGTTGGATCAAAGTACTTTRAWSYMSWKKRRARYMCTKTRRTKGGCATGCACATACAAATG
GACGAACGGATAAACCTTTTCACGCCCTTTTAAATATCCGATTATTCTAATAAACGCTCTTTTCTCTTAG
GTTTACCCGCCAATATATCCTGTCAAACACTGATAGTTTAAACTGAAGGCGGGAAACGACAATCTGATCC
AAGCTCAAGCTAAGCTCCTCAGAAGACCAGAGGGCTATTGAGACTTTTCAACAAAGGGTAATATCGGGAA
ACCTCCTCGGATTCCATTGCCCAGCTATCTGTCACTTCATCGAAAGGACAGTAGAAAAGGAAGGTGGCTC
CTACAAATGCCATCATTGCGATAAAGGAAAGGCTATCGTTCAAGATGCCTCTACCGACAGTGGTCCCAAA
GATGGACCCCCACCCACGAGGAACATCGTGGAAAAAGAAGACGTTCCAACCACGTCTTCAAAGCAAGTGG
ATTGATGTGATATCTCCACTGACGTAAGGGATGACGCACAATCCCACTATCCTTCGCAAGACCCTTCCTC
TATATAAGGAAGTTCATTTCATTTGGAGAGGACAGGCTTCTTGAGATCCTTCAACAATTACCAACAACAA
CAAACAACAAACAACATTACAATTACTATTTACAATTACAGTCGACCCACGCGTCCGATAATTTCCCCAA
TTTCTCAGAGAGACTCAAAATCACCACCACCACCAAATCGCCGCCATGTTTAAACAAGCTTCTCGTCTCC
TCTCCCGATCTGTCGCCGCCGCATCTTCCAAATCGGTGACGACTCGTGCCTTTTCAACGGAACTTCCATC
GACGCTCGATTCCGCTAGTGATATCACAAGTTTGTACAAAAAAGCAGGCTTTTACCCATACGATGTTCCA
GATTACGCTGATATCGCCGATCTACGCACGCTCGGCTACAGCCAGCAGCAACAGGAGAAGATCAAACCGA
AGGTTCGTTCGACAGTGGCGCAGCACCACGAGGCACTGGTCGGCCACGGGTTTACACACGCGCACATCGT
TGCGTTAAGCCAACACCCGGCAGCGTTAGGGACCGTCGCTGTCAAGTATCAGGACATGATCGCAGCGTTG
CCAGAGGCGACACACGAAGCGATCGTTGGCGTCGGCAAACAGTGGTCCGGCGCACGCGCTCTGGAGGCCT
TGCTCACGGTGGCGGGAGAGTTGAGAGGTCCACCGTTACAGTTGGACACAGGCCAACTTCTCAAGATTGC
AAAACGTGGCGGCGTGACCGCAGTGGAGGCAGTGCATGCATGGCGCAATGCACTGACGGGTGCCCCGCTC
AACCTGACCCCAGACCAGGTTGTGGCCATCGCCAGCAACATAGGTGGCAAGCAGGCCCTCGAAACCGTCC
AGAGACTGTTACCGGTTCTCTGCCAGGACCACGGCCTGACCCCAGAACAGGTTGTGGCCATCGCCAGCAA
CATAGGTGGCAAGCAGGCCCTCGAAACCGTCCAGAGACTGTTACCGGTTCTCTGCCAGGCCCACGGCCTG
ACCCCCGACCAGGTTGTCGCTATTGCTAGTAACGGCGGAGGCAAACAGGCGCTGGAAACAGTTCAGCGCC
TCTTGCCGGTCTTGTGTCAGGCCCACGGCCTGACCCCAGCCCAAGTTGTCGCGATTGCAAGCAACAACGG
AGGCAAACAAGCCTTAGAAACAGTCCAGAGATTGTTGCCGGTGCTGTGCCAAGACCACGGCCTGACCCCA
GACCAAGTTGTCGCGATTGCAAGCAACAACGGAGGCAAACAAGCCTTAGAAACAGTCCAGAGATTGTTGC
CGGTGCTGTGCCAAGACCACGGCCTGACCCCGGAACAGGTGGTTGCAATCGCGTCACACGATGGGGGAAA
GCAGGCCCTAGAAACCGTTCAGCGACTCCTGCCCGTCCTGTGCCAGGCCCACGGCCTGACCCCGGACCAG
GTGGTTGCAATCGCGTCACACGATGGGGGAAAGCAGGCCCTAGAAACCGTTCAGCGACTCCTGCCCGTCC
TGTGCCAGGCCCACGGCCTGACCCCGGCCCAGGTGGTTGCAATCGCGTCACACGATGGGGGAAAGCAGGC
CCTAGAAACCGTTCAGCGACTCCTGCCCGTCCTGTGCCAGGACCACGGCCTGACCCCAGACCAGGTTGTG
GCCATCGCCAGCAACATAGGTGGCAAGCAGGCCCTCGAAACCGTCCAGAGACTGTTACCGGTTCTCTGCC
AGGACCACGGCCTGACCCCCGAACAGGTTGTCGCTATTGCTAGTAACGGCGGAGGCAAACAGGCGCTGGA
AACAGTTCAGCGCCTCTTGCCGGTCTTGTGTCAGGCCCACGGCCTGACCCCAGACCAGGTTGTGGCCATC
GCCAGCAACATAGGTGGCAAGCAGGCCCTCGAAACCGTCCAGAGACTGTTACCGGTTCTCTGCCAGGCCC
ACGGCCTGACCCCCGCCCAGGTTGTCGCTATTGCTAGTAACGGCGGAGGCAAACAGGCGCTGGAAACAGT
TCAGCGCCTCTTGCCGGTCTTGTGTCAGGACCACGGCCTGACCCCCGACCAGGTTGTCGCTATTGCTAGT
AACGGCGGAGGCAAACAGGCGCTGGAAACAGTTCAGCGCCTCTTGCCGGTCTTGTGTCAGGACCACGGCC
TGACCCCCGAACAGGTTGTCGCTATTGCTAGTAACGGCGGAGGCAAACAGGCGCTGGAAACAGTTCAGCG
CCTCTTGCCGGTCTTGTGTCAGGCCCACGGCCTGACCCCAGACCAAGTTGTCGCGATTGCAAGCAACAAC
GGAGGCAAACAAGCCTTAGAAACAGTCCAGAGATTGTTGCCTGTGCTGTGCCAAGCCCACGGCCTGACCC
CAGCCCAAGTTGTCGCGATTGCAAGCAACAACGGAGGCAAACAAGCCTTAGAAACAGTCCAGAGATTGTT
GCCGGTGCTGTGCCAAGACCACGGCCTGACCCCGGACCAGGTGGTTGCAATCGCGTCACACGATGGGGGA
AAGCAGGCCCTAGAAACCGTTCAGCGACTCCTGCCCGTCCTGTGCCAGGACCACGGCCTGACCCCCGAAC
AGGTTGTCGCTATTGCTAGTAACGGCGGAGGCAAACAGGCGCTGGAAACAGTTCAGCGCCTCTTGCCGGT
CTTGTGTCAGGCCCACGGCCTGACCCCAGACCAGGTTGTGGCCATCGCCAGCAACATAGGTGGCAAGCAG
GCCCTCGAAACCGTCCAGAGACTGTTACCGGTTCTCTGCCAGGCCCACGGCCTGACCCCTGAGCAGGTAG
TGGCTATTGCATCCAACATAGGGGGCAGACCCGCACTGGAGTCAATTGTTGCCCAGTTATCTCGCCCTGA
TCCGGCGTTGGCCGCGTTGACCAACGACCACCTCGTCGCCTTGGCCTGCCTCGGCGGGCGTCCTGCGCTG
GATGCAGTGAAAAAGGGATTGGGGGATCCTATCAGCCGTTCCCAGCTGGTGAAGTCCGAGCTGGAGGAGA
AGAAATCCGAGTTGAGGCACAAGCTGAAGTACGTGCCCCACGAGTACATCGAGCTGATCGAGATCGCCCG
GAACAGCACCCAGGACCGTATCCTGGAGATGAAGGTGATGGAGTTCTTCATGAAGGTGTACGGCTACAGG
GGCAAGCACCTGGGCGGCTCCAGGAAGCCCGACGGCGCCATCTACACCGTGGGCTCCCCCATCGACTACG
GCGTGATCGTGGACACCAAGGCCTACTCCGGCGGCTACAACCTGCCCATCGGCCAGGCCGACGAAATGCA
GAGGTACGTGGAGGAGAACCAGACCAGGAACAAGCACATCAACCCCAACGAGTGGTGGAAGGTGTACCCC
TCCAGCGTGACCGAGTTCAAGTTCCTGTTCGTGTCCGGCCACTTCAAGGGCAACTACAAGGCCCAGCTGA
CCAGGCTGAACCACATCACCAACTGCAACGGCGCCGTGCTGTCCGTGGAGGAGCTCCTGATCGGCGGCGA
GATGATCAAGGCCGGCACCCTGACCCTGGAGGAGGTGAGGAGGAAGTTCAACAACGGCGAGATCAACTTC
GCGGCCGACTGATAACTCGAGCGATCCTCTAGACACCCAACTTTTCTATACAAAGTTGTGAATATGAAGA
TGAAGATGAAATATTTGGTGTGTCAAATAAAAAGCTTGTGTGCTTAAGTTTGTGTTTTTTTCTTGGCTTG
TTGTGTTATGAATTTGTGGCTTTTTCTAATATTAAATGAATGTAAGATCTCATTATAATGAATAAACAAA
TGTTTCTATAATCCATTGTGAATGTTTTGTTGGATCTCTTCTGCAGCATATAACTACTGTATGTGCTATG
GTATGGACTATGGAATATGATTAAAGATAAGATGGGCTCATAGAGTAAAACGAGGCGAGGGACCTATAAA
CCTCCCTTCATCATGCTATTTCATGATCTATTTTATAAAATAAAGATGTAGAAAAAAGTAAGCGTAATAA
CCGCAAAACAAATGATTTAAAACATGGCACATAATGAGGAGATTAAGTTCGGTTTACGTTTATTTTAGTA
CTAATTGTAACGTGAGACTACGTATCGGGAATCGCCTAATTAAAGCATTAATGCGAACCTGATTAGATTC
ACCGACCCTCCTATCGTGTCGACCTTTCTGTTTCTTAGAATTTTTTGGTAGTCTATGTACTAATAATGTC
AGCTTCGTATTTATTTCATAAGCAATTTGCATTTGCAATTTGTTTTTTACTTTTATTTTTATTGTATTGT
GGAATGTGGACTCGTACCAACATGAAGTTATATACCACCAAAAAAATTACAGTTAGTCAAAAGATTCACG
AGTGAGAGCTACTTATGATTGTCTTTTACGTATATGTCTAATTGTCTATTTGCTCAATAATCTTTGTACT
TTCTTTTGTCGTTGATAAATCTAGAGGATCCCCCCTCAGAAGACCAGAGGGCTATTGAGACTTTTCAACA
AAGGGTAATATCGGGAAACCTCCTCGGATTCCATTGCCCAGCTATCTGTCACTTCATCGAAAGGACAGTA
GAAAAGGAAGGTGGCTCCTACAAATGCCATCATTGCGATAAAGGAAAGGCTATCGTTCAAGATGCCTCTA
CCGACAGTGGTCCCAAAGATGGACCCCCACCCACGAGGAACATCGTGGAAAAAGAAGACGTTCCAACCAC
GTCTTCAAAGCAAGTGGATTGATGTGATATCTCCACTGACGTAAGGGATGACGCACAATCCCACTATCCT
TCGCAAGACCCTTCCTCTATATAAGGAAGTTCATTTCATTTGGAGAGGACAGGCTTCTTGAGATCCTTCA
ACAATTACCAACAACAACAAACAACAAACAACATTACAATTACTATTTACAATTACAGTCGACCCACGCG
TCCGATAATTTCCCCAATTTCTCAGAGAGACTCAAAATCACCACCACCACCAAATCGCCGCCATGTTTAA
ACAAGCTTCTCGTCTCCTCTCCCGATCTGTCGCCGCCGCATCTTCCAAATCGGTGACGACTCGTGCCTTT
TCAACGGAACTTCCATCGACGCTCGATTCCACAACTTTGTATAATAAAGTTGATAAGGAGACCGCCGCTG
CCAAGTTCGAGAGACAGCACATGGACAGCATCGATATCGCCGATCTACGCACGCTCGGCTACAGCCAGCA
GCAACAGGAGAAGATCAAACCGAAGGTTCGTTCGACAGTGGCGCAGCACCACGAGGCACTGGTCGGCCAC
GGGTTTACACACGCGCACATCGTTGCGTTAAGCCAACACCCGGCAGCGTTAGGGACCGTCGCTGTCAAGT
ATCAGGACATGATCGCAGCGTTGCCAGAGGCGACACACGAAGCGATCGTTGGCGTCGGCAAACAGTGGTC
CGGCGCACGCGCTCTGGAGGCCTTGCTCACGGTGGCGGGAGAGTTGAGAGGTCCACCGTTACAGTTGGAC
ACAGGCCAACTTCTCAAGATTGCAAAACGTGGCGGCGTGACCGCAGTGGAGGCAGTGCATGCATGGCGCA
ATGCACTGACGGGTGCCCCGCTCAACCTGACCCCAGACCAAGTTGTCGCGATTGCAAGCAACAACGGAGG
CAAACAAGCCTTAGAAACAGTCCAGAGATTGTTGCCGGTGCTGTGCCAAGACCACGGCCTGACCCCAGAA
CAAGTTGTCGCGATTGCAAGCAACAACGGAGGCAAACAAGCCTTAGAAACAGTCCAGAGATTGTTGCCGG
TGCTGTGCCAAGCCCACGGCCTGACCCCCGACCAGGTTGTCGCTATTGCTAGTAACGGCGGAGGCAAACA
GGCGCTGGAAACAGTTCAGCGCCTCTTGCCGGTCTTGTGTCAGGCCCACGGCCTGACCCCCGCCCAGGTT
GTCGCTATTGCTAGTAACGGCGGAGGCAAACAGGCGCTGGAAACAGTTCAGCGCCTCTTGCCGGTCTTGT
GTCAGGACCACGGCCTGACCCCGGACCAGGTGGTTGCAATCGCGTCACACGATGGGGGAAAGCAGGCCCT
AGAAACCGTTCAGCGACTCCTGCCCGTCCTGTGCCAGGACCACGGCCTGACCCCAGAACAAGTTGTCGCG
ATTGCAAGCAACAACGGAGGCAAACAAGCCTTAGAAACAGTCCAGAGATTGTTGCCGGTGCTGTGCCAAG
CCCACGGCCTGACCCCCGACCAGGTTGTCGCTATTGCTAGTAACGGCGGAGGCAAACAGGCGCTGGAAAC
AGTTCAGCGCCTCTTGCCGGTCTTGTGTCAGGCCCACGGCCTGACCCCAGCCCAGGTTGTGGCCATCGCC
AGCAACATAGGTGGCAAGCAGGCCCTCGAAACCGTCCAGAGACTGTTACCGGTTCTCTGCCAGGACCACG
GCCTGACCCCAGACCAGGTTGTGGCCATCGCCAGCAACATAGGTGGCAAGCAGGCCCTCGAAACCGTCCA
GAGACTGTTACCGGTTCTCTGCCAGGACCACGGCCTGACCCCAGAACAGGTTGTGGCCATCGCCAGCAAC
ATAGGTGGCAAGCAGGCCCTCGAAACCGTCCAGAGACTGTTACCGGTTCTCTGCCAGGCCCACGGCCTGA
CCCCGGACCAGGTGGTTGCAATCGCGTCACACGATGGGGGAAAGCAGGCCCTAGAAACCGTTCAGCGACT
CCTGCCCGTCCTGTGCCAGGCCCACGGCCTGACCCCAGCCCAGGTTGTGGCCATCGCCAGCAACATAGGT
GGCAAGCAGGCCCTCGAAACCGTCCAGAGACTGTTACCGGTTCTCTGCCAGGACCACGGCCTGACCCCAG
ACCAGGTTGTGGCCATCGCCAGCAACATAGGTGGCAAGCAGGCCCTCGAAACCGTCCAGAGACTGTTACC
GGTTCTCTGCCAGGACCACGGCCTGACCCCCGAACAGGTTGTCGCTATTGCTAGTAACGGCGGAGGCAAA
CAGGCGCTGGAAACAGTTCAGCGCCTCTTGCCGGTCTTGTGTCAGGCCCACGGCCTGACCCCAGACCAAG
TTGTCGCGATTGCAAGCAACAACGGAGGCAAACAAGCCTTAGAAACAGTCCAGAGATTGTTGCCTGTGCT
GTGCCAAGCCCACGGCCTGACCCCCGCCCAGGTTGTCGCTATTGCTAGTAACGGCGGAGGCAAACAGGCG
CTGGAAACAGTTCAGCGCCTCTTGCCGGTCTTGTGTCAGGACCACGGCCTGACCCCCGACCAGGTTGTCG
CTATTGCTAGTAACGGCGGAGGCAAACAGGCGCTGGAAACAGTTCAGCGCCTCTTGCCGGTCTTGTGTCA
GGACCACGGCCTGACCCCAGAACAAGTTGTCGCGATTGCAAGCAACAACGGAGGCAAACAAGCCTTAGAA
ACAGTCCAGAGATTGTTGCCGGTGCTGTGCCAAGCCCACGGCCTGACCCCAGACCAAGTTGTCGCGATTG
CAAGCAACAACGGAGGCAAACAAGCCTTAGAAACAGTCCAGAGATTGTTGCCTGTGCTGTGCCAAGCCCA
CGGCCTGACCCCTGAGCAGGTAGTGGCTATTGCATCCAACGGAGGGGGCAGACCCGCACTGGAGTCAATT
GTTGCCCAGTTATCTCGCCCTGATCCGGCGTTGGCCGCGTTGACCAACGACCACCTCGTCGCCTTGGCCT
GCCTCGGCGGGCGTCCTGCGCTGGATGCAGTGAAAAAGGGATTGGGGGATCCTATCAGCCGTTCCCAGCT
GGTGAAGTCCGAGCTGGAGGAGAAGAAATCCGAGTTGAGGCACAAGCTGAAGTACGTGCCCCACGAGTAC
ATCGAGCTGATCGAGATCGCCCGGAACAGCACCCAGGACCGTATCCTGGAGATGAAGGTGATGGAGTTCT
TCATGAAGGTGTACGGCTACAGGGGCAAGCACCTGGGCGGCTCCAGGAAGCCCGACGGCGCCATCTACAC
CGTGGGCCCCCCCATCGACTACGGCGTGATCGTGGACACCAAGGCCTACTCCGGCGGCTACAACCTGCCC
ATCGGCCAGGCCGACGAAATGCAGAGGTACGTGGAGGAGAACCAGACCAGGAACAAGCACATCAACCCCA
ACGAGTGGTGGAAGGTGTACCCCTCCAGCGTGACCGAGTTCAAGTTCCTGTTCGTGTCCGGCCACTTCAA
GGGCAACTACAAGGCCCAGCTGACCAGGCTGAACCACATCACCAACTGCAACGGCGCCGTGCTGTCCGTG
GAGGAGCTCCTGATCGGCGGCGAGATGATCAAGGCCGGCACCCTGACCCTGGAGGAGGTGAGGAGGAAGT
TCAACAACGGCGAGATCAACTTCGCGGCCGACTGATAACTCGAGCGATCCTCTAGAACCCAGCTTTCTTG
TACAAAGTGGTGATATCCCGCGGCCATGCTAGAGTCCGCAAAAATCACCAGTCTCTCTCTACAAATCTAT
CTCTCTCTATTTTTCTCCAGAATAATGTGTGAGTAGTTCCCAGATAAGGGAATTAGGGTTCTTATAGGGT
TTCGCTCATGTGTTGAGCATATAAGAAACCCTTAGTATGTATTTGTATTTGTAAAATACTTCTATCAATA
AAATTTCTAATTCCTAAAACCAAAATCCAGTGACCTGCAGGCATGC
Features (pLannotate 1.2.2; 35 found; start..end, strand, type, name):
     12..34      -  misc_feature   MCS (fragment): pUC18/19 multiple cloning site
    127..306     +  promoter       NOS promoter: nopaline synthase promoter
    340..1131    +  CDS            neo: KKA2_KLEPN - Also known as kan, nptII. Experimental evidence at protein level: Swiss-Prot protein existence level 1. Resistance to kanamycin, neomycin, paromomycin, ribostamycin, butirosin and gentamicin B. From Klebsiella pneumoniae.
   1174..1426    +  terminator     NOS terminator: nopaline synthase terminator and poly(A) signal
   1519..1543    -  misc_feature   LB T-DNA repeat: left border repeat from nopaline C58 T-DNA
   1802..1825    +  promoter       Pc promoter (fragment): intI1 (promoter lies within the coding sequence); class 1 integron promoter
   2001..2057    +  CDS            GmR (fragment): gentamycin acetyltransferase; aacC1; confers resistance to gentamycin
   2068..2855    +  CDS            SmR (fragment): aminoglycoside adenylyltransferase (Murphy, 1985); aadA; confers resistance to spectinomycin and streptomycin
   3101..3689    +  rep_origin     ori: high-copy-number ColE1/pMB1/pBR322/pUC origin of replication
   3875..4015    -  misc_feature   bom: basis of mobility region from pBR322
   4117..4156    -  CDS            rop (fragment): Rop protein, which maintains plasmids at low copy number; rop
   4359..4553    -  rep_origin     pVS1 oriV: origin of replication for the Pseudomonas plasmid pVS1 (Heeb et al., 2000)
   4619..5692    -  CDS            pVS1 RepA: replication protein from the Pseudomonas plasmid pVS1 (Heeb et al., 2000)
   6121..6750    -  CDS            pVS1 StaA: stability protein from the Pseudomonas plasmid pVS1 (Heeb et al., 2000)
   7310..7711    -  CDS            Y4CG_SINFN (fragment): Protein inferred from homology: Swiss-Prot protein existence level 3. From Sinorhizobium fredii (strain NBRC 101917 / NGR234).
   8051..8075    -  misc_feature   RB T-DNA repeat: right border repeat from nopaline C58 T-DNA
   8159..8504    +  promoter       CaMV 35S promoter: strong constitutive promoter from cauliflower mosaic virus
   8456..8502    +  promoter       minimal CaMV 35S promoter: minimal 35S promoter from cauliflower mosaic virus
   8524..8579    +  misc_feature   TMV Ω: translational enhancer from the tobacco mosaic virus 5'-leader sequence (Gallie et al., 1988)
   8656..8763    +  CDS            ATP4_ARATH (fragment): Experimental evidence at protein level: Swiss-Prot protein existence level 1. Mitochondrial membrane ATP synthase (F(1)F(0) ATP synthase or Complex V) produces ATP from ADP in the presence of a proton gradient across the membrane which is generated by electron transport complexes of the respiratory chain. F-type ATPases consist of two structural domains, F(1) - containing the extramembraneous catalytic core, and F(0) - containing the membrane proton channel, linked together by a central stalk and a peripheral stalk. During catalysis, ATP turnover in the catalytic domain of F(1) is coupled via
   8776..8800    +  protein_bind   attB1: mutant version of attB; recombination site for the Gateway® BP reaction BP Clonase™
   8803..8829    +  CDS            3xHA (fragment): three tandem HA epitope tags
   8839..9345    +  CDS            avrXa10 (fragment): AVX10_XANOO - Experimental evidence at protein level: Swiss-Prot protein existence level 1. Avirulence protein. Induces the hypersensitive response (HR)in rice plants carrying the resistance gene Xa10. Activity depends on the presence of the core repeat domains; replacement with repeat domains from other proteins (AvrBs3 of X.euvesicatoria (AC P14727) or AvrXa7 of this organism) does not elicit the HR. Probably acts as a transcription factor in its host plant (rice) to induce plant resistance or disease. From Xanthomonas oryzae pv. oryzae.
  11383..11970   +  CDS            fokIR (fragment): T2F1_PLAOK - Also known as rfoKI. Experimental evidence at protein level: Swiss-Prot protein existence level 1. Recognizes the double-stranded sequence 5'-GGATG-3'/3'-CATCC- 5' and cleaves respectively 14 bases after G-1 and 13 bases before C-1. From Planomicrobium okeanokoites (Planococcus okeanokoites) (Flavobacterium okeanokoites).
  12008..12028   -  protein_bind   attB4: mutant version of attB; core recombination site for the Gateway® BP reaction BP Clonase™
  12033..12281   +  terminator     HSP terminator: efficient transcription terminator from the Arabidopsis thaliana heat shock protein 18.2 gene (Nagaya et al., 2010)
  12866..13211   +  promoter       CaMV 35S promoter: strong constitutive promoter from cauliflower mosaic virus
  13163..13209   +  promoter       minimal CaMV 35S promoter: minimal 35S promoter from cauliflower mosaic virus
  13231..13286   +  misc_feature   TMV Ω: translational enhancer from the tobacco mosaic virus 5'-leader sequence (Gallie et al., 1988)
  13363..13473   +  CDS            ATP4_ARATH (fragment): Experimental evidence at protein level: Swiss-Prot protein existence level 1. Mitochondrial membrane ATP synthase (F(1)F(0) ATP synthase or Complex V) produces ATP from ADP in the presence of a proton gradient across the membrane which is generated by electron transport complexes of the respiratory chain. F-type ATPases consist of two structural domains, F(1) - containing the extramembraneous catalytic core, and F(0) - containing the membrane proton channel, linked together by a central stalk and a peripheral stalk. During catalysis, ATP turnover in the catalytic domain of F(1) is coupled via
  13472..13492   +  protein_bind   attB3: mutant version of attB; core recombination site for the Gateway® BP reaction BP Clonase™
  13552..14058   +  CDS            avrBs3 (fragment): AVRB3_XANEU - Experimental evidence at protein level: Swiss-Prot protein existence level 1. Avirulence protein. Acts as a transcription factor in C.annuum plants. In susceptible plants lacking the Bs3 resistance gene induces expression of a number of genes, including genes homologous to a family of auxin-induced genes, alpha-expansin genes, pectate lyase, anthocyanidin glucoside rhamnosyl transferase and at least one transcription factor, UPA20. Their expression leads to plant hypertrophy in mesophyll cells, probably mainly mediated by UPA20 (PubMed:17962565). In resistant plants induces the h
  16096..16683   +  CDS            fokIR (fragment): T2F1_PLAOK - Also known as rfoKI. Experimental evidence at protein level: Swiss-Prot protein existence level 1. Recognizes the double-stranded sequence 5'-GGATG-3'/3'-CATCC- 5' and cleaves respectively 14 bases after G-1 and 13 bases before C-1. From Planomicrobium okeanokoites (Planococcus okeanokoites) (Flavobacterium okeanokoites).
  16717..16741   -  protein_bind   attB2: mutant version of attB; recombination site for the Gateway® BP reaction BP Clonase™
  16812..16971   +  polyA_signal   CaMV poly(A) signal (fragment): cauliflower mosaic virus polyadenylation signal
