[The description below was written by a language model from this plasmid's Addgene catalogue record and pLannotate feature annotations shown in this document.]
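Description:
pK7WG2-mitoTAL1-orf125 is a plant binary T-DNA vector of about 17 kb, built on the Gateway destination backbone pK7WG2, that expresses a pair of mitochondria-targeted TALENs (mitoTALENs). Outside the T-DNA borders it carries a high-copy ColE1/pUC-type origin with the pBR322 bom region for propagation in E. coli. The pVS1 oriV, RepA and StaA functions allow replication and stable maintenance in Agrobacterium. An aadA gene confers spectinomycin/streptomycin resistance for bacterial selection. Between the nopaline-type left and right border repeats, a NOS promoter–nptII (neo)–NOS terminator cassette provides kanamycin selection of transformed plant cells.

The payload is a tandem arrangement of two TALEN expression units assembled by multisite Gateway recombination, as shown by the attB1/attB4 and attB3/attB2 scars. Each unit is driven by a CaMV 35S promoter followed by the TMV Ω translational enhancer. Each open reading frame begins with an N-terminal fragment of an Arabidopsis mitochondrial ATP synthase subunit, which presumably serves as the mitochondrial presequence. This is followed by a TAL effector scaffold, annotated through homology to AvrXa10/AvrBs3, with a large unannotated stretch consistent with the custom repeat array, and then by the FokI nuclease domain. The first unit also contains a short HA-tag fragment and ends at the Arabidopsis HSP18.2 terminator, while the second ends at a CaMV poly(A) signal.

The left and right TALENs are designed to bind flanking sites so that FokI dimerises and cuts the kosena-type cytoplasmic male sterility gene orf125 in Brassica mitochondrial DNA. According to the depositor, the pair also cuts the Ogura CMS gene orf138. The vector is intended for knocking out these CMS-associated genes. The depositor and sequencing-derived records differ by only a few bases and show essentially the same feature layout.
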