Addgene plasmid #158736: pK7WG2-mitoTAL1-orf125
Purpose: Plant mitoTALEN vector to cut Brassica CMS gene orf125 (orf138)
Depositing lab: Shin-ichi Arimura. Depositing organization: University of Tokyo, Graduate School of Agricultural and Life Sciences. Publication: Curing cytoplasmic male sterility via TALEN-mediated mitochondrial genome editing. Kazama T, Okuno M, Watari Y, Yanase S, Koizuka C, Tsuruta Y, Sugaya H, Toyoda A, Itoh T, Tsutsumi N, Toriyama K, Koizuka N, Arimura SI. Nat Plants. 2019 Jul;5(7):722-730. doi: 10.1038/s41477-019-0459-z. Epub 2019 Jul 8. PubMed 31285556.
Backbone
  Vector backbone: pK7WG2
  Vector type: TALEN
Growth in bacteria
  Bacterial resistance: Spectinomycin, 50 μg/mL
  Growth temperature: 37°C
  Growth strain: DH5alpha
  Copy number: High Copy
Gene/Insert
  Gene/Insert name: mitoTALEN left and right to target orf125 (orf138)
  Species: Synthetic
  Cloning method: Gateway Cloning
Terms and licenses: Academic/Nonprofit Terms; Industry Terms: Not Available to Industry
Depositor comments: Tandem expression vector for right and left mitoTALENs to cut kosena-type CMS gene orf125 (also cut Ogura CMS gene orf138)
How to cite: pK7WG2-mitoTAL1-orf125 was a gift from Shin-ichi Arimura (Addgene plasmid # 158736 ; http://n2t.net/addgene:158736 ; RRID:Addgene_158736)
